Addgene plasmid #231339: pNDGG039
Purpose: Terminator; BEVA2.0 T15m terminator with DF extension for CIDAR MoClo Golden Gate Assembly, DF module. Cloned via BpiI GG Assembly of PCR amplicon into POGG006, SpR.
Depositing lab: Barney Geddes. Depositing organization: North Dakota State University. Publication: BEVA2.0: modular assembly of golden gate-compatible vectors with expanded utility for genetic engineering. Geddes BA, Williamson R, Schumacher J, Ardi A, Levin G, Cervenka E, Huang R, diCenzo G. Can J Microbiol. 2025 Jan 1;71:1-13. doi: 10.1139/cjm-2024-0246. PubMed 39919271.
Backbone
  Vector backbone: Unknown
  Vector type: Bacterial Expression
Growth in bacteria
  Bacterial resistance: Spectinomycin, 50 μg/mL
  Growth temperature: 37°C
  Growth strain: DH5alpha
  Copy number: High Copy
Gene/Insert
  Gene/Insert name: BEVA2.0 T15m terminator with DF extension for CIDAR MoClo Golden Gate Assembly, DF module.
  Species: Synthetic
  Cloning method: Golden Gate
Terms and licenses: Academic/Nonprofit Terms; Industry Terms: Not Available to Industry
How to cite: pNDGG039 was a gift from Barney Geddes (Addgene plasmid # 231339 ; http://n2t.net/addgene:231339 ; RRID:Addgene_231339)
