[The description below was written by a language model from this plasmid's Addgene catalogue record and pLannotate feature annotations shown in this document.]
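Description:
pNDGG039 is a small (about 2.75 kb) high-copy bacterial part plasmid from the BEVA2.0 modular vector toolkit. It carries a synthetic transcription terminator module for Golden Gate assembly. The insert is the T15m terminator, amplified by PCR with extensions that make it a "DF" module in the CIDAR MoClo scheme, meaning the part is flanked by the D and F fusion sites so that it can be released and ligated in a defined position during a one-pot Type IIS assembly. It was built by BpiI Golden Gate cloning of the amplicon into the entry vector POGG006. The catalogue otherwise lists the backbone as unknown.

The plasmid replicates from a ColE1/pUC-type high-copy origin. It is selected with spectinomycin through an aadA aminoglycoside adenylyltransferase gene, and an AmpR (bla) promoter annotated upstream in the same orientation probably drives it. The automated annotation does not label the T15m element by name. In the cloning region it finds a T7 promoter followed by a sequence matching the phage lambda t0 terminator, which may correspond to part of the terminator insert, although the record does not confirm this. The remaining hits are short fragments (M13 ori, lacZα, lacI, RSF ori and aacC1), most likely remnants of backbone or cloning-site sequence rather than functional elements.

Although catalogued as a bacterial expression vector, the plasmid encodes no expressed payload. It serves as a storage and donor vector that supplies a terminator part when assembling transcription units or custom BEVA2.0 vectors for bacterial genetic engineering.
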