Features (pLannotate 1.2.2; 10 found; start..end, strand, type, name):
      3..134     -  rep_origin     M13 ori (fragment): M13 bacteriophage origin of replication; arrow indicates direction of (+) strand synthesis
    155..311     -  CDS            lacZα (fragment): LacZα fragment of β-galactosidase; lacZ fragment
    320..338     +  promoter       T7 promoter: promoter for bacteriophage T7 RNA polymerase
    500..594     +  terminator     lambda t0 terminator: transcription terminator from phage lambda
    649..696     -  CDS            lacI (fragment): lac repressor; lacI; The lac repressor binds to the lac operator to inhibit transcription in E. coli. This inhibition can be relieved by adding lactose or isopropyl-β-D-thiogalactopyranoside (IPTG).
    733..773     -  rep_origin     RSF ori (fragment): Plasmids containing the RSF 1030 origin of replication can be propagated in E. coli cells that contain additional plasmids with compatible origins.
    851..1439    -  rep_origin     ori: high-copy-number ColE1/pMB1/pBR322/pUC origin of replication
   1616..2404    -  CDS            aadA: S3AD_ECOLX - Experimental evidence at protein level: Swiss-Prot protein existence level 1. Mediates bacterial resistance to the antibiotics streptomycin and spectinomycin. From Escherichia coli.
   2411..2467    -  CDS            aacC1 (fragment): AACC1_PSEAI - Experimental evidence at protein level: Swiss-Prot protein existence level 1. Responsible for gentamicin resistance and has a limited substrate range. From Pseudomonas aeruginosa.
   2624..2728    -  promoter       AmpR promoter: bla
>Addgene plasmid #231339 | pNDGG039 | addgene full sequence | sequence record 472145 | Addgene NGS Result
CTAAATTGTAAGCGTTAATATTTTGTTAAAATTCGCGTTAAATTTTTGTTAAATCAGCTCATTTTTTAAC
CAATAGGCCGAAATCGGCAAAATCCCTTATAAATCAAAAGAATAGACCGAGATAGGGTTGAGTGGCCGCT
ACAGGGCGCTCCCATTCGCCATTCAGGCTGCGCAACTGTTGGGAAGGGCGTTTCGGTGCGGGCCTCTTCG
CTATTACGCCAGCTGGCGAAAGGGGGATGTGCTGCAAGGCGATTAAGTTGGGTAACGCCAGGGTTTTCCC
AGTCACGACGTTGTAAAACGACGGCCAGTGAGCGCGACGTAATACGACTCACTATAGGGCGAATTGAGTG
AAGGCCGTCAAGGCCTAGGCGCGCCACACTCTGTGCGTCTCATGCCTGCCCGGCCGCTTCTAGAGACTAG
TGGGTCTCAAGGTCCAATTATTGAACACCCTTCGGGGTGTTTTTTTGTTTCTGGTCTGCCCGCTTGAGAC
CGGGACTTGGACTCCTGTTGATAGATCCAGTAATGACCTCAGAACTCCATCTGGATTTGTTCAGAACGCT
CGGTTGCCGCCGGGCGTTTTTTATTGGTGAGAATCCAGGCAATGAGACGCACGAAGTGATTAATTAACTG
GCCTCATGGGCCTTCACTTCACTGCCCGCTTTCCAGTCGGGAAACCTGTCGTGCCAGCTGCATTAACATG
GTCATAGCTGTTTCCTTGCGTATTGGGCGCTCTCCGCTTCCTCGCTCACTGACTCGCTGCGCTCGGTCGT
TCGGGTAAAGCCTGGGGTGCCTAATGAGCAAAAGGCCAGCAAAAGGCCAGGAACCGTAAAAAGGCCGCGT
TGCTGGCGTTTTTCCATAGGCTCCGCCCCCCTGACGAGCATCACAAAAATCGACGCTCAAGTCAGAGGTG
GCGAAACCCGACAGGACTATAAAGATACCAGGCGTTTCCCCCTGGAAGCTCCCTCGTGCGCTCTCCTGTT
CCGACCCTGCCGCTTACCGGATACCTGTCCGCCTTTCTCCCTTCGGGAAGCGTGGCGCTTTCTCATAGCT
CACGCTGTAGGTATCTCAGTTCGGTGTAGGTCGTTCGCTCCAAGCTGGGCTGTGTGCACGAACCCCCCGT
TCAGCCCGACCGCTGCGCCTTATCCGGTAACTATCGTCTTGAGTCCAACCCGGTAAGACACGACTTATCG
CCACTGGCAGCAGCCACTGGTAACAGGATTAGCAGAGCGAGGTATGTAGGCGGTGCTACAGAGTTCTTGA
AGTGGTGGCCTAACTACGGCTACACTAGAAGAACAGTATTTGGTATCTGCGCTCTGCTGAAGCCAGTTAC
CTTCGGAAAAAGAGTTGGTAGCTCTTGATCCGGCAAACAAACCACCGCTGGTAGCGGTGGTTTTTTTGTT
TGCAAGCAGCAGATTACGCGCAGAAAAAAAGGATCTCAAGAAGATCCTTTGATCTTTTCTACGGGGTCTG
ACGCTCAGTGGAACGAAAACTCACGTTAAGGGATTTTGGTCATGAGATTATCAAAAAGGATCTTCACCTA
GATCCTTTTAAATTAAAAATGAAGTTTTAAATCAATCTAAAGTATATATGAGTAAACTTGGTCTGACAGT
TATTATTTACCCACCACTTTGGTAATTTCGCCTTTCACGTAATGCACAAATTCTTCCAGCTGATCCGCAC
GGCTGGCCAGACGATCTTCTTCCTGGCCCAGATACGCCTGACGCGCTTCCAGAATCACCGGCTGATACTG
CGCCGGCAGACGTTCCATGGCCCAATCCGCCGCCACATCTTTCGGCGCAATTTTGCCGGTCACCGCGCTA
TACCAAATACGGCTCAGGGTCAGCACCACGTTGCGTTCATCACCCGCCCAATCCGGCGGGCTGTTCCACA
GGGTCAGGGTTTCGTTCAGCGCTTCAAACAGGTCCTGTTCCGGCACCGGATCAAACAGTTCTTCCGCTGC
CGGACCAACCAGCGCCACGCTATGTTCACGCGCTTTGGTCAGCAGAATGGCCAGATCGATATCAATGGTC
GCCGGTTCAAAAATGCCGGCCAGAATATCGTTACGCTGCCATTCGCCAAACTGCAGCTCACGTTTCGCCG
GATAACGCCACGGAATAATGTCATCATGCACCACGATGGTCACTTCCACCGCACGCAGAATTTCGCTTTC
ACCCGGGCTCGCGCTGGTTTCCAGCAGATCGTTAATCAGCGCACGACGGGTGGTTTCATCCAGACGCACG
GTCACGGTCACCAGCAGATCAATATCGCTATGCGGTTTCAGGCCGCCATCCACCGCGCTGCCATACAGAT
GCACGGCCAGCAGGGTCGGTTCCAGATGACGTTCAATCACGCCCACCACTTCAGACAGCTGGGTGCTCAC
TTCCGCAATCACCGCTTCACGCATAATGTTCAGTTTGGTTTTCGGACGGCTGCCCTGCTGGGTCACATCG
TTGCTGCTCCACAGCATCAGGCAACGGCCCACCGCATAACGCGCCTGCTGTTTGCTCGCACGCGGCATGC
TCTGCACGCCAAAAAAGCAATCATAGCACGCCATAAACACCGCCACCGCACCATTACCGCCGCTACGTTC
GGTCAGGGTACGGCTCCAATTACGGCTACGCATACTCTTCCTTTTTCAATATTATTGAAGCATTTATCAG
GGTTATTGTCTCATGAGCGGATACATATTTGAATGTATTTAGAAAAATAAACAAATAGGGGTTCCGCGCA
CATTTCCCCGAAAAGTGCCAC
